>Addgene plasmid #132104 | pDONR221_SLC27A5 | addgene full sequence | sequence record 265227 | Addgene NGS Result
CTTTCCTGCGTTATCCCCTGATTCTGTGGATAACCGTATTACCGCCTTTGAGTGAGCTGATACCGCTCGC
CGCAGCCGAACGACCGAGCGCAGCGAGTCAGTGAGCGAGGAAGCGGAAGAGCGCCCAATACGCAAACCGC
CTCTCCCCGCGCGTTGGCCGATTCATTAATGCAGCTGGCACGACAGGTTTCCCGACTGGAAAGCGGGCAG
TGAGCGCAACGCAATTAATACGCGTACCGCTAGCCAGGAAGAGTTTGTAGAAACGCAAAAAGGCCATCCG
TCAGGATGGCCTTCTGCTTAGTTTGATGCCTGGCAGTTTATGGCGGGCGTCCTGCCCGCCACCCTCCGGG
CCGTTGCTTCACAACGTTCAAATCCGCTCCCGGCGGATTTGTCCTACTCAGGAGAGCGTTCACCGACAAA
CAACAGATAAAACGAAAGGCCCAGTCTTCCGACTGAGCCTTTCGTTTTATTTGATGCCTGGCAGTTCCCT
ACTCTCGCGTTAACGCTAGCATGGATGTTTTCCCAGTCACGACGTTGTAAAACGACGGCCAGTCTTAAGC
TCGGGCCCCAAATAATGATTTTATTTTGACTGATAGTGACCTGTTCGTTGCAACACATTGATGAGCAATG
CTTTTTTATAATGCCAACTTTGTACAAAAAAGCAGGCTCCACCATGGGCGTGAGGCAGCAGCTGGCCCTG
TTATTACTGCTGCTGCTGCTGCTGTGGGGACTGGGACAGCCCGTGTGGCCAGTGGCAGTGGCCCTGACCC
TGAGGTGGCTGCTGGGCGACCCTACATGCTGCGTGCTGCTGGGCCTGGCCATGCTGGCCCGCCCATGGCT
GGGCCCCTGGGTGCCTCACGGACTGAGCCTGGCAGCAGCCGCCCTGGCCCTGACCCTGCTGCCAGCCCGG
CTGCCCCCTGGCCTGAGATGGCTGCCCGCCGATGTGATCTTCCTGGCCAAGATCCTGCACCTGGGCCTGA
AGATCAGGGGATGCCTGTCCAGGCAGCCACCAGACACATTCGTGGATGCCTTTGAGAGGAGAGCAAGGGC
ACAGCCAGGAAGAGCCCTGCTGGTGTGGACCGGACCTGGAGCAGGATCTGTGACATTCGGCGAGCTGGAC
GCAAGGGCATGCCAGGCAGCATGGGCCCTGAAGGCAGAGCTGGGCGATCCTGCATCCCTGTGCGCAGGAG
AGCCAACCGCCCTGCTGGTGCTGGCATCTCAGGCAGTGCCTGCCCTGTGCATGTGGCTGGGACTGGCAAA
GCTGGGATGTCCAACAGCCTGGATCAACCCTCACGGAAGGGGAATGCCACTGGCACACAGCGTGCTGAGC
TCCGGAGCACGGGTGCTGGTGGTGGACCCTGATCTGAGAGAGTCCCTGGAGGAGATCCTGCCAAAGCTGC
AGGCCGAGAATATCAGATGTTTCTACCTGAGCCACACCTCCCCTACACCAGGCGTGGGCGCCCTGGGAGC
CGCCCTGGACGCAGCCCCAAGCCACCCAGTGCCTGCAGATCTGAGGGCAGGAATCACCTGGCGCTCCCCC
GCCCTGTTTATCTATACATCTGGCACCACAGGCCTGCCAAAGCCAGCAATCCTGACCCACGAGCGGGTGC
TGCAGATGTCCAAGATGCTGTCTCTGAGCGGAGCAACCGCAGACGATGTGGTGTACACAGTGCTGCCTCT
GTATCACGTGATGGGACTGGTGGTGGGAATCCTGGGATGCCTGGACCTGGGAGCAACCTGCGTGCTGGCA
CCAAAGTTCTCCACATCTTGCTTTTGGGACGATTGTAGGCAGCACGGCGTGACCGTGATCCTGTACGTGG
GCGAGCTGCTGCGCTATCTGTGCAACATCCCACAGCAGCCCGAGGACAGGACCCACACAGTGCGCCTGGC
CATGGGCAATGGCCTGAGAGCCGACGTGTGGGAGACCTTCCAGCAGCGGTTTGGCCCCATCAGAATCTGG
GAGGTGTACGGCTCTACAGAGGGCAACATGGGCCTGGTGAATTATGTGGGCAGGTGCGGCGCCCTGGGCA
AGATGTCTTGTCTGCTGCGCATGCTGAGCCCCTTCGAGCTGGTGCAGTTTGACATGGAGGCCGCCGAGCC
TGTGAGGGATAACCAGGGCTTCTGTATCCCAGTGGGACTGGGAGAGCCTGGACTGCTGCTGACCAAGGTG
GTGTCCCAGCAGCCATTTGTGGGCTACCGGGGCCCCAGAGAGCTGTCTGAGCGCAAGCTGGTGAGGAACG
TGCGCCAGAGCGGCGACGTGTACTATAATACAGGCGACGTGCTGGCAATGGATAGGGAGGGCTTCCTGTA
CTTTAGGGACCGCCTGGGCGATACCTTCAGATGGAAGGGCGAGAACGTGAGCACACACGAGGTGGAGGGC
GTGCTGTCCCAGGTGGATTTTCTGCAGCAGGTGAACGTGTACGGCGTGTGCGTGCCAGGATGTGAGGGCA
AGGTCGGAATGGCAGCAGTGCAGCTGGCACCTGGACAGACCTTCGACGGCGAGAAGCTGTACCAGCACGT
GCGGGCATGGCTGCCTGCATATGCAACACCACACTTTATCAGAATCCAGGATGCCATGGAGGTGACCTCT
ACATTCAAGCTGATGAAGACCCGGCTGGTGAGAGAGGGCTTTAACGTGGGCATCGTGGTGGACCCACTGT
TCGTGCTGGATAATAGGGCACAGAGCTTTCGCCCACTGACCGCAGAGATGTACCAGGCCGTGTGCGAGGG
CACATGGAGGCTGGACCCAGCTTTCTTGTACAAAGTTGGCATTATAAGAAAGCATTGCTTATCAATTTGT
TGCAACGAACAGGTCACTATCAGTCAAAATAAAATCATTATTTGCCATCCAGCTGATATCCCCTATAGTG
AGTCGTATTACATGGTCATAGCTGTTTCCTGGCAGCTCTGGCCCGTGTCTCAAAATCTCTGATGTTACAT
TGCACAAGATAAAAATATATCATCATGAACAATAAAACTGTCTGCTTACATAAACAGTAATACAAGGGGT
GTTATGAGCCATATTCAACGGGAAACGTCGAGGCCGCGATTAAATTCCAACATGGATGCTGATTTATATG
GGTATAAATGGGCTCGCGATAATGTCGGGCAATCAGGTGCGACAATCTATCGCTTGTATGGGAAGCCCGA
TGCGCCAGAGTTGTTTCTGAAACATGGCAAAGGTAGCGTTGCCAATGATGTTACAGATGAGATGGTCAGA
CTAAACTGGCTGACGGAATTTATGCCTCTTCCGACCATCAAGCATTTTATCCGTACTCCTGATGATGCAT
GGTTACTCACCACTGCGATCCCCGGAAAAACAGCATTCCAGGTATTAGAAGAATATCCTGATTCAGGTGA
AAATATTGTTGATGCGCTGGCAGTGTTCCTGCGCCGGTTGCATTCGATTCCTGTTTGTAATTGTCCTTTT
AACAGCGATCGCGTATTTCGTCTCGCTCAGGCGCAATCACGAATGAATAACGGTTTGGTTGATGCGAGTG
ATTTTGATGACGAGCGTAATGGCTGGCCTGTTGAACAAGTCTGGAAAGAAATGCATAAACTTTTGCCATT
CTCACCGGATTCAGTCGTCACTCATGGTGATTTCTCACTTGATAACCTTATTTTTGACGAGGGGAAATTA
ATAGGTTGTATTGATGTTGGACGAGTCGGAATCGCAGACCGATACCAGGATCTTGCCATCCTATGGAACT
GCCTCGGTGAGTTTTCTCCTTCATTACAGAAACGGCTTTTTCAAAAATATGGTATTGATAATCCTGATAT
GAATAAATTGCAGTTTCATTTGATGCTCGATGAGTTTTTCTAATCAGAATTGGTTAATTGGTTGTAACAC
TGGCAGAGCATTACGCTGACTTGACGGGACGGCGCAAGCTCATGACCAAAATCCCTTAACGTGAGTTACG
CGTCGTTCCACTGAGCGTCAGACCCCGTAGAAAAGATCAAAGGATCTTCTTGAGATCCTTTTTTTCTGCG
CGTAATCTGCTGCTTGCAAACAAAAAAACCACCGCTACCAGCGGTGGTTTGTTTGCCGGATCAAGAGCTA
CCAACTCTTTTTCCGAAGGTAACTGGCTTCAGCAGAGCGCAGATACCAAATACTGTTCTTCTAGTGTAGC
CGTAGTTAGGCCACCACTTCAAGAACTCTGTAGCACCGCCTACATACCTCGCTCTGCTAATCCTGTTACC
AGTGGCTGCTGCCAGTGGCGATAAGTCGTGTCTTACCGGGTTGGACTCAAGACGATAGTTACCGGATAAG
GCGCAGCGGTCGGGCTGAACGGGGGGTTCGTGCACACAGCCCAGCTTGGAGCGAACGACCTACACCGAAC
TGAGATACCTACAGCGTGAGCTATGAGAAAGCGCCACGCTTCCCGAAGGGAGAAAGGCGGACAGGTATCC
GGTAAGCGGCAGGGTCGGAACAGGAGAGCGCACGAGGGAGCTTCCAGGGGGAAACGCCTGGTATCTTTAT
AGTCCTGTCGGGTTTCGCCACCTCTGACTTGAGCGTCGATTTTTGTGATGCTCGTCAGGGGGGCGGAGCC
TATGGAAAAACGCCAGCAACGCGGCCTTTTTACGGTTCCTGGCCTTTTGCTGGCCTTTTGCTCACATGTT
Features (pLannotate 1.2.2; 10 found; start..end, strand, type, name):
    121..213     +  CDS            lacI (fragment): lac repressor; lacI; The lac repressor binds to the lac operator to inhibit transcription in E. coli. This inhibition can be relieved by adding lactose or isopropyl-β-D-thiogalactopyranoside (IPTG).
    268..295     -  terminator     rrnB T2 terminator: transcription terminator T2 from the E. coli rrnB gene
    427..470     +  terminator     rrnB T1 terminator: Escherichia coli rrnB; transcription terminator T1 from the E. coli rrnB gene
    517..553     -  CDS            lacZα (fragment): LacZα fragment of β-galactosidase; lacZ fragment
    569..668     +  protein_bind   attL1: mutant version of attL; recombination site for the Gateway® LR reaction LR Clonase™
    674..2743    +  CDS            SLC27A5: S27A5_HUMAN - Also known as ACSB, ACSVL6, FACVL3, FATP5. Experimental evidence at protein level: Swiss-Prot protein existence level 1. Acyl-CoA synthetase that catalyzes the activation of bile acids via formation of bile acid CoA thioesters which is necessary for their subsequent conjugation with glycine or taurine (PubMed:10749848, PubMed:11980911). Both primary bile acids (cholic acid and chenodeoxycholic acid) and secondary bile acids (deoxycholic acid and lithocholic acid) are the principal substrates (PubMed:10749848, PubMed:11980911). Also exhibits acyl CoA synthetase activity that activ
   2745..2844    -  protein_bind   attL2: mutant version of attL; recombination site for the Gateway® LR reaction LR Clonase™
   2862..2880    -  promoter       T7 promoter: promoter for bacteriophage T7 RNA polymerase
   3014..3823    +  CDS            KanR: aminoglycoside phosphotransferase; aph(3')-Ia; confers resistance to kanamycin in bacteria or G418 (Geneticin®) in eukaryotes
   3970..4558    +  rep_origin     ori: high-copy-number ColE1/pMB1/pBR322/pUC origin of replication
