[The description below was written by a language model from this plasmid's Addgene catalogue record and pLannotate feature annotations shown in this document.]
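Description:
pDONR221_SLC27A5 is a Gateway entry clone built on the pDONR221 backbone and carrying a codon-optimized open reading frame for human SLC27A5, also known as FATP5, ACSB, ACSVL6 and VLACSR. The encoded protein is an acyl-CoA synthetase of the solute carrier 27 family that activates primary and secondary bile acids to their CoA thioesters ahead of conjugation with glycine or taurine. The sequenced plasmid is about 4.6 kb. It replicates in E. coli at high copy from a ColE1/pUC-type origin and is selected with kanamycin through an aminoglycoside phosphotransferase (KanR) gene.

The 2,070 bp coding sequence lies between attL1 and attL2, the recombination sites used in the Gateway LR reaction. These sites allow the ORF to be transferred directionally and in frame into any attR-containing destination vector. Upstream of attL1 are the rrnB T1 and T2 transcription terminators, which shield the insert from read-through transcription in bacteria. A T7 promoter sits just beyond attL2 and points back toward the insert. The short lacI and lacZα fragments in the annotation are backbone remnants rather than functional genes.

Although the catalogue lists the vector type as mammalian expression, the feature table shows no eukaryotic promoter, polyadenylation signal or epitope tag, so the plasmid itself is not an expression construct. Expression depends on the destination vector chosen. The record does not state whether the ORF retains a stop codon. The clone belongs to a large consortium collection of solute carrier ORFs intended for subcloning into custom expression vectors for transporter research and drug discovery.
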