Addgene plasmid #132104: pDONR221_SLC27A5
Purpose: Gateway entry clone with codon-optimized ORF sequence for subcloning into custom expression vectors
Depositing lab: RESOLUTE Consortium & Giulio Superti-Furga. Depositing organization: CeMM Research Center for Molecular Medicine. Publication: The RESOLUTE consortium: unlocking SLC transporters for drug discovery. Superti-Furga G, Lackner D, Wiedmer T, Ingles-Prieto A, Barbosa B, Girardi E, Goldmann U, Gurtl B, Klavins K, Klimek C, Lindinger S, Lineiro-Retes E, Muller AC, Onstein S, Redinger G, Reil D, Sedlyarov V, Wolf G, Crawford M, Everley R, ... Steppan CM. Nat Rev Drug Discov. 2020 Jul;19(7):429-430. doi: 10.1038/d41573-020-00056-6. PubMed 32265506.
Backbone
  Vector backbone: pDONR221
  Backbone manufacturer: Thermo Fisher Scientific
  Backbone size w/o insert (bp): 2550
  Vector type: Mammalian Expression
Growth in bacteria
  Bacterial resistance: Kanamycin, 50 μg/mL
  Growth temperature: 37°C
  Growth strain: Stbl3
  Copy number: High Copy
Gene/Insert
  Gene/Insert name: SLC27A5 (alt name: FATP5, VLACSR, VLCS-H2, VLCSH2, FACVL3, FLJ22987, ACSVL6, ACSB)
  Species: H. sapiens (human)
  Insert size (bp): 2070
  Entrez Gene: SLC27A5 (a.k.a. ACSB, FATP5, ACSVL6, FACVL3, VLACSR, VLCSH2, VLCS-H2, FLJ22987)
  Cloning method: Gateway Cloning
  Sequencing primers: 5′ M13-fwd; 3′ M13-rev
Terms and licenses: Academic/Nonprofit Terms; Industry Terms
Depositor comments: For more information on the full Resolute plasmid collection, please see www.addgene.org/depositor-collections/re-solute/. Please provide your feedback on this plasmid to the RESOLUTE consortium by filling out their RESOLUTE repository feedback form: https://forms.office.com/Pages/ResponsePage.aspx?id=0e05yklzmkS7rjFGQL4N7z4feCLQvEJAmVcOCM_u885UN1JJRko0Ukg4TVQwNTZLOUxPQVJWT1NHUCQlQCN0PWcu
How to cite: pDONR221_SLC27A5 was a gift from RESOLUTE Consortium & Giulio Superti-Furga (Addgene plasmid # 132104 ; http://n2t.net/addgene:132104 ; RRID:Addgene_132104)
