>Addgene plasmid #132104 | pDONR221_SLC27A5 | depositor partial sequence | sequence record 253608 | Codon-optimized ORF of SLC27A5
ATGGGCGTGAGGCAGCAGCTGGCCCTGTTATTACTGCTGCTGCTGCTGCTGTGGGGACTGGGACAGCCCG
TGTGGCCAGTGGCAGTGGCCCTGACCCTGAGGTGGCTGCTGGGCGACCCTACATGCTGCGTGCTGCTGGG
CCTGGCCATGCTGGCCCGCCCATGGCTGGGCCCCTGGGTGCCTCACGGACTGAGCCTGGCAGCAGCCGCC
CTGGCCCTGACCCTGCTGCCAGCCCGGCTGCCCCCTGGCCTGAGATGGCTGCCCGCCGATGTGATCTTCC
TGGCCAAGATCCTGCACCTGGGCCTGAAGATCAGGGGATGCCTGTCCAGGCAGCCACCAGACACATTCGT
GGATGCCTTTGAGAGGAGAGCAAGGGCACAGCCAGGAAGAGCCCTGCTGGTGTGGACCGGACCTGGAGCA
GGATCTGTGACATTCGGCGAGCTGGACGCAAGGGCATGCCAGGCAGCATGGGCCCTGAAGGCAGAGCTGG
GCGATCCTGCATCCCTGTGCGCAGGAGAGCCAACCGCCCTGCTGGTGCTGGCATCTCAGGCAGTGCCTGC
CCTGTGCATGTGGCTGGGACTGGCAAAGCTGGGATGTCCAACAGCCTGGATCAACCCTCACGGAAGGGGA
ATGCCACTGGCACACAGCGTGCTGAGCTCCGGAGCACGGGTGCTGGTGGTGGACCCTGATCTGAGAGAGT
CCCTGGAGGAGATCCTGCCAAAGCTGCAGGCCGAGAATATCAGATGTTTCTACCTGAGCCACACCTCCCC
TACACCAGGCGTGGGCGCCCTGGGAGCCGCCCTGGACGCAGCCCCAAGCCACCCAGTGCCTGCAGATCTG
AGGGCAGGAATCACCTGGCGCTCCCCCGCCCTGTTTATCTATACATCTGGCACCACAGGCCTGCCAAAGC
CAGCAATCCTGACCCACGAGCGGGTGCTGCAGATGTCCAAGATGCTGTCTCTGAGCGGAGCAACCGCAGA
CGATGTGGTGTACACAGTGCTGCCTCTGTATCACGTGATGGGACTGGTGGTGGGAATCCTGGGATGCCTG
GACCTGGGAGCAACCTGCGTGCTGGCACCAAAGTTCTCCACATCTTGCTTTTGGGACGATTGTAGGCAGC
ACGGCGTGACCGTGATCCTGTACGTGGGCGAGCTGCTGCGCTATCTGTGCAACATCCCACAGCAGCCCGA
GGACAGGACCCACACAGTGCGCCTGGCCATGGGCAATGGCCTGAGAGCCGACGTGTGGGAGACCTTCCAG
CAGCGGTTTGGCCCCATCAGAATCTGGGAGGTGTACGGCTCTACAGAGGGCAACATGGGCCTGGTGAATT
ATGTGGGCAGGTGCGGCGCCCTGGGCAAGATGTCTTGTCTGCTGCGCATGCTGAGCCCCTTCGAGCTGGT
GCAGTTTGACATGGAGGCCGCCGAGCCTGTGAGGGATAACCAGGGCTTCTGTATCCCAGTGGGACTGGGA
GAGCCTGGACTGCTGCTGACCAAGGTGGTGTCCCAGCAGCCATTTGTGGGCTACCGGGGCCCCAGAGAGC
TGTCTGAGCGCAAGCTGGTGAGGAACGTGCGCCAGAGCGGCGACGTGTACTATAATACAGGCGACGTGCT
GGCAATGGATAGGGAGGGCTTCCTGTACTTTAGGGACCGCCTGGGCGATACCTTCAGATGGAAGGGCGAG
AACGTGAGCACACACGAGGTGGAGGGCGTGCTGTCCCAGGTGGATTTTCTGCAGCAGGTGAACGTGTACG
GCGTGTGCGTGCCAGGATGTGAGGGCAAGGTCGGAATGGCAGCAGTGCAGCTGGCACCTGGACAGACCTT
CGACGGCGAGAAGCTGTACCAGCACGTGCGGGCATGGCTGCCTGCATATGCAACACCACACTTTATCAGA
ATCCAGGATGCCATGGAGGTGACCTCTACATTCAAGCTGATGAAGACCCGGCTGGTGAGAGAGGGCTTTA
ACGTGGGCATCGTGGTGGACCCACTGTTCGTGCTGGATAATAGGGCACAGAGCTTTCGCCCACTGACCGC
AGAGATGTACCAGGCCGTGTGCGAGGGCACATGGAGGCTG
